>Addgene plasmid #82852 | pDONR223_EGFR_p.774_775insHV | addgene full sequence | sequence record 162226 | Addgene NGS Result
GGCAGTTCCCTACTCTCGCGTTAACGCTAGCATGGATGTTTTCCCAGTCACGACGTTGTAAAACGACGGC
CAGTCTTAAGCTCGGGCCCCAAATAATGATTTTATTTTGACTGATAGTGACCTGTTCGTTGCAACAAATT
GATGAGCAATGCTTTTTTATAATGCCAACTTTGTACAAAAAAGTTGGCACCATGCGACCCTCCGGGACGG
CCGGGGCAGCGCTCCTGGCGCTGCTGGCTGCGCTCTGCCCGGCGAGTCGGGCTCTGGAGGAAAAGAAAGT
TTGCCAAGGCACGAGTAACAAGCTCACGCAGTTGGGCACTTTTGAAGATCATTTTCTCAGCCTCCAGAGG
ATGTTCAATAACTGTGAGGTGGTCCTTGGGAATTTGGAAATTACCTATGTGCAGAGGAATTATGATCTTT
CCTTCTTAAAGACCATCCAGGAGGTGGCTGGTTATGTCCTCATTGCCCTCAACACAGTGGAGCGAATTCC
TTTGGAAAACCTGCAGATCATCAGAGGAAATATGTACTACGAAAATTCCTATGCCTTAGCAGTCTTATCT
AACTATGATGCAAATAAAACCGGACTGAAGGAGCTGCCCATGAGAAATTTACAGGAAATCCTGCATGGCG
CCGTGCGGTTCAGCAACAACCCTGCCCTGTGCAACGTGGAGAGCATCCAGTGGCGGGACATAGTCAGCAG
TGACTTTCTCAGCAACATGTCGATGGACTTCCAGAACCACCTGGGCAGCTGCCAAAAGTGTGATCCAAGC
TGTCCCAATGGGAGCTGCTGGGGTGCAGGAGAGGAGAACTGCCAGAAACTGACCAAAATCATCTGTGCCC
AGCAGTGCTCCGGGCGCTGCCGTGGCAAGTCCCCCAGTGACTGCTGCCACAACCAGTGTGCTGCAGGCTG
CACAGGCCCCCGGGAGAGCGACTGCCTGGTCTGCCGCAAATTCCGAGACGAAGCCACGTGCAAGGACACC
TGCCCCCCACTCATGCTCTACAACCCCACCACGTACCAGATGGATGTGAACCCCGAGGGCAAATACAGCT
TTGGTGCCACCTGCGTGAAGAAGTGTCCCCGTAATTATGTGGTGACAGATCACGGCTCGTGCGTCCGAGC
CTGTGGGGCCGACAGCTATGAGATGGAGGAAGACGGCGTCCGCAAGTGTAAGAAGTGCGAAGGGCCTTGC
CGCAAAGTGTGTAACGGAATAGGTATTGGTGAATTTAAAGACTCACTCTCCATAAATGCTACGAATATTA
AACACTTCAAAAACTGCACCTCCATCAGTGGCGATCTCCACATCCTGCCGGTGGCATTTAGGGGTGACTC
CTTCACACATACTCCTCCTCTGGATCCACAGGAACTGGATATTCTGAAAACCGTAAAGGAAATCACAGGG
TTTTTGCTGATTCAGGCTTGGCCTGAAAACAGGACGGACCTCCATGCCTTTGAGAACCTAGAAATCATAC
GCGGCAGGACCAAGCAACATGGTCAGTTTTCTCTTGCAGTCGTCAGCCTGAACATAACATCCTTGGGATT
ACGCTCCCTCAAGGAGATAAGTGATGGAGATGTGATAATTTCAGGAAACAAAAATTTGTGCTATGCAAAT
ACAATAAACTGGAAAAAACTGTTTGGGACCTCCGGTCAGAAAACCAAAATTATAAGCAACAGAGGTGAAA
ACAGCTGCAAGGCCACAGGCCAGGTCTGCCATGCCTTGTGCTCCCCCGAGGGCTGCTGGGGCCCGGAGCC
CAGGGACTGCGTCTCTTGCCGGAATGTCAGCCGAGGCAGGGAATGCGTGGACAAGTGCAACCTTCTGGAG
GGTGAGCCAAGGGAGTTTGTGGAGAACTCTGAGTGCATACAGTGCCACCCAGAGTGCCTGCCTCAGGCCA
TGAACATCACCTGCACAGGACGGGGACCAGACAACTGTATCCAGTGTGCCCACTACATTGACGGCCCCCA
CTGCGTCAAGACCTGCCCGGCAGGAGTCATGGGAGAAAACAACACCCTGGTCTGGAAGTACGCAGACGCC
GGCCATGTGTGCCACCTGTGCCATCCAAACTGCACCTACGGATGCACTGGGCCAGGTCTTGAAGGCTGTC
CAACGAATGGGCCTAAGATCCCGTCCATCGCCACTGGGATGGTGGGGGCCCTCCTCTTGCTGCTGGTGGT
GGCCCTGGGGATCGGCCTCTTCATGCGAAGGCGCCACATCGTTCGGAAGCGCACGCTGCGGAGGCTGCTG
CAGGAGAGGGAGCTTGTGGAGCCTCTTACACCCAGTGGAGAAGCTCCCAACCAAGCTCTCTTGAGGATCT
TGAAGGAAACTGAATTCAAAAAGATCAAAGTGCTGGGCTCCGGTGCGTTCGGCACGGTGTATAAGGGACT
CTGGATCCCAGAAGGTGAGAAAGTTAAAATTCCCGTCGCTATCAAGGAATTAAGAGAAGCAACATCTCCG
AAAGCCAACAAGGAAATCCTCGATGAAGCCTACGTGATGGCCAGCGTGGACAACCCCCACGTCCACGTGT
GCCGCCTGCTGGGCATCTGCCTCACCTCCACCGTGCAACTCATCACGCAGCTCATGCCCTTCGGCTGCCT
CCTGGACTATGTCCGGGAACACAAAGACAATATTGGCTCCCAGTACCTGCTCAACTGGTGTGTGCAGATC
GCAAAGGGCATGAACTACTTGGAGGACCGTCGCTTGGTGCACCGCGACCTGGCAGCCAGGAACGTACTGG
TGAAAACACCGCAGCATGTCAAGATCACAGATTTTGGGCTGGCCAAACTGCTGGGTGCGGAAGAGAAAGA
ATACCATGCAGAAGGAGGCAAAGTGCCTATCAAGTGGATGGCATTGGAATCAATTTTACACAGAATCTAT
ACCCACCAGAGTGATGTCTGGAGCTACGGGGTGACCGTTTGGGAGTTGATGACCTTTGGATCCAAGCCAT
ATGACGGAATCCCTGCCAGCGAGATCTCCTCCATCCTGGAGAAAGGAGAACGCCTCCCTCAGCCACCCAT
ATGTACCATCGATGTCTACATGATCATGGTCAAGTGCTGGATGATAGACGCAGATAGTCGCCCAAAGTTC
CGTGAGTTGATCATCGAATTCTCCAAAATGGCCCGAGACCCCCAGCGCTACCTTGTCATTCAGGGGGATG
AAAGAATGCATTTGCCAAGTCCTACAGACTCCAACTTCTACCGTGCCCTGATGGATGAAGAAGACATGGA
CGACGTGGTGGATGCCGACGAGTACCTCATCCCACAGCAGGGCTTCTTCAGCAGCCCCTCCACGTCACGG
ACTCCCCTCCTGAGCTCTCTGAGTGCAACCAGCAACAATTCCACCGTGGCTTGCATTGATAGAAATGGGC
TGCAAAGCTGTCCCATCAAGGAAGACAGCTTCTTGCAGCGATACAGCTCAGACCCCACAGGCGCCTTGAC
TGAGGACAGCATAGACGACACCTTCCTCCCAGTGCCTGAATACATAAACCAGTCCGTTCCCAAAAGGCCC
GCTGGCTCTGTGCAGAATCCTGTCTATCACAATCAGCCTCTGAACCCCGCGCCCAGCAGAGACCCACACT
ACCAGGACCCCCACAGCACTGCAGTGGGCAACCCCGAGTATCTCAACACTGTCCAGCCCACCTGTGTCAA
CAGCACATTCGACAGCCCTGCCCACTGGGCCCAGAAAGGCAGCCACCAAATTAGCCTGGACAACCCTGAC
TACCAGCAGGACTTCTTTCCCAAGGAAGCCAAGCCAAATGGCATCTTTAAGGGCTCCACAGCTGAAAATG
CAGAATACCTAAGGGTCGCGCCACAAAGCAGTGAATTTATTGGAGCATGATTGCCAACTTTCTTGTACAA
AGTTGGCATTATAAGAAAGCATTGCTTATCAATTTGTTGCAACGAACAGGTCACTATCAGTCAAAATAAA
ATCATTATTTGCCATCCAGCTGATATCCCCTATAGTGAGTCGTATTACATGGTCATAGCTGTTTCCTGGC
AGCTCTGGCCCGTGTCTCAAAATCTCTGATGTTACATTGCACAAGATAAAAATATATCATCATGCCTCCT
CTAGACCAGCCAGGACAGAAATGCCTCGACTTCGCTGCTACCCAAGGTTGCCGGGTGACGCACACCGTGG
AAACGGATGAAGGCACGAACCCAGTGGACATAAGCCTGTTCGGTTCGTAAGCTGTAATGCAAGTAGCGTA
TGCGCTCACGCAACTGGTCCAGAACCTTGACCGAACGCAGCGGTGGTAACGGCGCAGTGGCGGTTTTCAT
GGCTTGTTATGACTGTTTTTTTGGGGTACAGTCTATGCCTCGGGCATCCAAGCAGCAAGCGCGTTACGCC
GTGGGTCGATGTTTGATGTTATGGAGCAGCAACGATGTTACGCAGCAGGGCAGTCGCCCTAAAACAAAGT
TAAACATTATGAGGGAAGCGGTGATCGCCGAAGTATCGACTCAACTATCAGAGGTAGTTGGCGTCATCGA
GCGCCATCTCGAACCGACGTTGCTGGCCGTACATTTGTACGGCTCCGCAGTGGATGGCGGCCTGAAGCCA
CACAGTGATATTGATTTGCTGGTTACGGTGACCGTAAGGCTTGATGAAACAACGCGGCGAGCTTTGATCA
ACGACCTTTTGGAAACTTCGGCTTCCCCTGGAGAGAGCGAGATTCTCCGCGCTGTAGAAGTCACCATTGT
TGTGCACGACGACATCATTCCGTGGCGTTATCCAGCTAAGCGCGAACTGCAATTTGGAGAATGGCAGCGC
AATGACATTCTTGCAGGTATCTTCGAGCCAGCCACGATCGACATTGATCTGGCTATCTTGCTGACAAAAG
CAAGAGAACATAGCGTTGCCTTGGTAGGTCCAGCGGCGGAGGAACTCTTTGATCCGGTTCCTGAACAGGA
TCTATTTGAGGCGCTAAATGAAACCTTAACGCTATGGAACTCGCCGCCCGACTGGGCTGGCGATGAGCGA
AATGTAGTGCTTACGTTGTCCCGCATTTGGTACAGCGCAGTAACCGGCAAAATCGCGCCGAAGGATGTCG
CTGCCGACTGGGCAATGGAGCGCCTGCCGGCCCAGTATCAGCCCGTCATACTTGAAGCTAGACAGGCTTA
TCTTGGACAAGAAGAAGATCGCTTGGCCTCGCGCGCAGATCAGTTGGAAGAATTTGTCCACTACGTGAAA
GGCGAGATCACCAAGGTAGTCGGCAAATAACCCTCGAGCCACCCATGACCAAAATCCCTTAACGTGAGTT
ACGCGTCGTTCCACTGAGCGTCAGACCCCGTAGAAAAGATCAAAGGATCTTCTTGAGATCCTTTTTTTCT
GCGCGTAATCTGCTGCTTGCAAACAAAAAAACCACCGCTACCAGCGGTGGTTTGTTTGCCGGATCAAGAG
CTACCAACTCTTTTTCCGAAGGTAACTGGCTTCAGCAGAGCGCAGATACCAAATACTGTTCTTCTAGTGT
AGCCGTAGTTAGGCCACCACTTCAAGAACTCTGTAGCACCGCCTACATACCTCGCTCTGCTAATCCTGTT
ACCAGTGGCTGCTGCCAGTGGCGATAAGTCGTGTCTTACCGGGTTGGACTCAAGACGATAGTTACCGGAT
AAGGCGCAGCGGTCGGGCTGAACGGGGGGTTCGTGCACACAGCCCAGCTTGGAGCGAACGACCTACACCG
AACTGAGATACCTACAGCGTGAGCTATGAGAAAGCGCCACGCTTCCCGAAGGGAGAAAGGCGGACAGGTA
TCCGGTAAGCGGCAGGGTCGGAACAGGAGAGCGCACGAGGGAGCTTCCAGGGGGAAACGCCTGGTATCTT
TATAGTCCTGTCGGGTTTCGCCACCTCTGACTTGAGCGTCGATTTTTGTGATGCTCGTCAGGGGGGCGGA
GCCTATGGAAAAACGCCAGCAACGCGGCCTTTTTACGGTTCCTGGCCTTTTGCTGGCCTTTTGCTCACAT
GTTCTTTCCTGCGTTATCCCCTGATTCTGTGGATAACCGTATTACCGCCTTTGAGTGAGCTGATACCGCT
CGCCGCAGCCGAACGACCGAGCGCAGCGAGTCAGTGAGCGAGGAAGCGGAAGAGCGCCCAATACGCAAAC
CGCCTCTCCCCGCGCGTTGGCCGATTCATTAATGCAGCTGGCACGACAGGTTTCCCGACTGGAAAGCGGG
CAGTGAGCGCAACGCAATTAATACGCGTACCGCTAGCCAGGAAGAGTTTGTAGAAACGCAAAAAGGCCAT
CCGTCAGGATGGCCTTCTGCTTAGTTTGATGCCTGGCAGTTTATGGCGGGCGTCCTGCCCGCCACCCTCC
GGGCCGTTGCTTCACAACGTTCAAATCCGCTCCCGGCGGATTTGTCCTACTCAGGAGAGCGTTCACCGAC
AAACAACAGATAAAACGAAAGGCCCAGTCTTCCGACTGAGCCTTTCGTTTTATTTGATGCCT
Features (pLannotate 1.2.2; 12 found; start..end, strand, type, name):
     38..74      -  CDS            lacZα (fragment): LacZα fragment of β-galactosidase; lacZ fragment
     91..186     +  protein_bind   attL3: mutant version of attL; recombination site for the Gateway® LR reaction LR Clonase™
    192..3830    +  CDS            EGFR: precursor of human epidermal growth factor receptor
   3835..3930    -  protein_bind   attL3: mutant version of attL; recombination site for the Gateway® LR reaction LR Clonase™
   3949..3967    -  promoter       T7 promoter: promoter for bacteriophage T7 RNA polymerase
   4157..4180    +  promoter       Pc promoter (fragment): intI1 (promoter lies within the coding sequence); class 1 integron promoter
   4356..4412    +  CDS            GmR (fragment): gentamycin acetyltransferase; aacC1; confers resistance to gentamycin
   4419..5210    +  CDS            SmR: aminoglycoside adenylyltransferase (Murphy, 1985); aadA; confers resistance to spectinomycin and streptomycin
   5303..5891    +  rep_origin     ori: high-copy-number ColE1/pMB1/pBR322/pUC origin of replication
   6074..6166    +  CDS            lacI (fragment): lac repressor; lacI; The lac repressor binds to the lac operator to inhibit transcription in E. coli. This inhibition can be relieved by adding lactose or isopropyl-β-D-thiogalactopyranoside (IPTG).
   6221..6248    -  terminator     rrnB T2 terminator: transcription terminator T2 from the E. coli rrnB gene
   6380..6423    +  terminator     rrnB T1 terminator: Escherichia coli rrnB; transcription terminator T1 from the E. coli rrnB gene
