[The description below was written by a language model from this plasmid's Addgene catalogue record and pLannotate feature annotations shown in this document.]
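Description:
pDONR223_EGFR_p.774_775insHV is a Gateway entry clone built on the Invitrogen pDONR223 backbone. It carries a mutant human EGFR open reading frame and belongs to the Target Accelerator Plasmid Collection, which was assembled for high-throughput phenotyping of somatic mutations found in lung cancer. The sequenced plasmid is 6,432 nt and is maintained in E. coli through a high-copy ColE1/pUC-type origin. Selection uses spectinomycin, conferred by the aadA (SmR) aminoglycoside adenylyltransferase gene. A fragment of a class 1 integron Pc promoter and a remnant of a gentamicin resistance gene lie just upstream of this marker. The annotation also picks up rrnB T1 and T2 terminators and small lacZα and lacI fragments, which appear to be backbone remnants rather than functional units.

The payload is the EGFR precursor coding sequence (reference NM_005228), about 3.6 kb, carrying an in-frame insertion of histidine and valine between residues 774 and 775. The insert is flanked by attL recombination sites. The automated annotation labels both as attL3, but they function as the paired sites that let LR Clonase transfer the ORF directionally into any compatible destination vector. The clone is "closed", meaning a stop codon immediately follows the ORF, so it suits native or N-terminally tagged expression but not C-terminal fusions. No promoter drives the insert in this plasmid. The only nearby promoter is a T7 promoter downstream of the cassette, oriented back toward it. Expression therefore depends on the destination vector, and this construct serves as a sequence-verified shuttle for building expression clones that compare the EGFR variant with wild-type or other alleles.
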