Addgene plasmid #82852: pDONR223_EGFR_p.774_775insHV
Purpose: Gateway Donor vector containing EGFR, part of the Target Accelerator Plasmid Collection.
Depositing lab: Jesse Boehm & Matthew Meyerson & David Root. Depositing organization: Broad Institute. Publication: High-throughput Phenotyping of Lung Cancer Somatic Mutations. Berger AH, Brooks AN, Wu X, Shrestha Y, Chouinard C, Piccioni F, Bagul M, Kamburov A, Imielinski M, Hogstrom L, Zhu C, Yang X, Pantel S, Sakai R, Watson J, Kaplan N, Campbell JD, Singh S, Root DE, Narayan R, Natoli T, Lahr DL, Tirosh I, Tamayo P, Getz G, Wong B, Doench J, Subramanian A, Golub TR, Meyerson M, Boehm JS. Cancer Cell. 2016 Aug 8;30(2):214-28. doi: 10.1016/j.ccell.2016.06.022. Epub 2016 Jul 28. PubMed 27478040.
Backbone
  Vector backbone: pDONR223
  Backbone manufacturer: Invitrogen
  Vector type: Gateway Entry vector
Growth in bacteria
  Bacterial resistance: Spectinomycin, 50 μg/mL
  Growth temperature: 37°C
  Growth strain: DH5alpha
  Copy number: High Copy
Gene/Insert
  Gene/Insert name: EGFR
  Species: H. sapiens (human)
  Mutation: HV insertion between AA 774 and 775
  GenBank ID: NM_005228
  Entrez Gene: EGFR (a.k.a. ERBB, ERBB1, ERRP, HER1, NISBD2, NNCIS, PIG61, mENA)
  Promoter: None
  Cloning method: Gateway Cloning
  Sequencing primers: 5′ M13pUC-fwd; 3′ M13-Rev
Terms and licenses: Academic/Nonprofit Terms; Industry Terms: Not Available to Industry
Depositor comments: CLOSED (stop codon immediately follows insert)
How to cite: pDONR223_EGFR_p.774_775insHV was a gift from Jesse Boehm & Matthew Meyerson & David Root (Addgene plasmid # 82852 ; http://n2t.net/addgene:82852 ; RRID:Addgene_82852)
