>Addgene plasmid #82852 | pDONR223_EGFR_p.774_775insHV | depositor partial sequence | sequence record 157578 | Insert sequence
ATGCGACCCTCCGGGACGGCCGGGGCAGCGCTCCTGGCGCTGCTGGCTGCGCTCTGCCCGGCGAGTCGGG
CTCTGGAGGAAAAGAAAGTTTGCCAAGGCACGAGTAACAAGCTCACGCAGTTGGGCACTTTTGAAGATCA
TTTTCTCAGCCTCCAGAGGATGTTCAATAACTGTGAGGTGGTCCTTGGGAATTTGGAAATTACCTATGTG
CAGAGGAATTATGATCTTTCCTTCTTAAAGACCATCCAGGAGGTGGCTGGTTATGTCCTCATTGCCCTCA
ACACAGTGGAGCGAATTCCTTTGGAAAACCTGCAGATCATCAGAGGAAATATGTACTACGAAAATTCCTA
TGCCTTAGCAGTCTTATCTAACTATGATGCAAATAAAACCGGACTGAAGGAGCTGCCCATGAGAAATTTA
CAGGAAATCCTGCATGGCGCCGTGCGGTTCAGCAACAACCCTGCCCTGTGCAACGTGGAGAGCATCCAGT
GGCGGGACATAGTCAGCAGTGACTTTCTCAGCAACATGTCGATGGACTTCCAGAACCACCTGGGCAGCTG
CCAAAAGTGTGATCCAAGCTGTCCCAATGGGAGCTGCTGGGGTGCAGGAGAGGAGAACTGCCAGAAACTG
ACCAAAATCATCTGTGCCCAGCAGTGCTCCGGGCGCTGCCGTGGCAAGTCCCCCAGTGACTGCTGCCACA
ACCAGTGTGCTGCAGGCTGCACAGGCCCCCGGGAGAGCGACTGCCTGGTCTGCCGCAAATTCCGAGACGA
AGCCACGTGCAAGGACACCTGCCCCCCACTCATGCTCTACAACCCCACCACGTACCAGATGGATGTGAAC
CCCGAGGGCAAATACAGCTTTGGTGCCACCTGCGTGAAGAAGTGTCCCCGTAATTATGTGGTGACAGATC
ACGGCTCGTGCGTCCGAGCCTGTGGGGCCGACAGCTATGAGATGGAGGAAGACGGCGTCCGCAAGTGTAA
GAAGTGCGAAGGGCCTTGCCGCAAAGTGTGTAACGGAATAGGTATTGGTGAATTTAAAGACTCACTCTCC
ATAAATGCTACGAATATTAAACACTTCAAAAACTGCACCTCCATCAGTGGCGATCTCCACATCCTGCCGG
TGGCATTTAGGGGTGACTCCTTCACACATACTCCTCCTCTGGATCCACAGGAACTGGATATTCTGAAAAC
CGTAAAGGAAATCACAGGGTTTTTGCTGATTCAGGCTTGGCCTGAAAACAGGACGGACCTCCATGCCTTT
GAGAACCTAGAAATCATACGCGGCAGGACCAAGCAACATGGTCAGTTTTCTCTTGCAGTCGTCAGCCTGA
ACATAACATCCTTGGGATTACGCTCCCTCAAGGAGATAAGTGATGGAGATGTGATAATTTCAGGAAACAA
AAATTTGTGCTATGCAAATACAATAAACTGGAAAAAACTGTTTGGGACCTCCGGTCAGAAAACCAAAATT
ATAAGCAACAGAGGTGAAAACAGCTGCAAGGCCACAGGCCAGGTCTGCCATGCCTTGTGCTCCCCCGAGG
GCTGCTGGGGCCCGGAGCCCAGGGACTGCGTCTCTTGCCGGAATGTCAGCCGAGGCAGGGAATGCGTGGA
CAAGTGCAACCTTCTGGAGGGTGAGCCAAGGGAGTTTGTGGAGAACTCTGAGTGCATACAGTGCCACCCA
GAGTGCCTGCCTCAGGCCATGAACATCACCTGCACAGGACGGGGACCAGACAACTGTATCCAGTGTGCCC
ACTACATTGACGGCCCCCACTGCGTCAAGACCTGCCCGGCAGGAGTCATGGGAGAAAACAACACCCTGGT
CTGGAAGTACGCAGACGCCGGCCATGTGTGCCACCTGTGCCATCCAAACTGCACCTACGGATGCACTGGG
CCAGGTCTTGAAGGCTGTCCAACGAATGGGCCTAAGATCCCGTCCATCGCCACTGGGATGGTGGGGGCCC
TCCTCTTGCTGCTGGTGGTGGCCCTGGGGATCGGCCTCTTCATGCGAAGGCGCCACATCGTTCGGAAGCG
CACGCTGCGGAGGCTGCTGCAGGAGAGGGAGCTTGTGGAGCCTCTTACACCCAGTGGAGAAGCTCCCAAC
CAAGCTCTCTTGAGGATCTTGAAGGAAACTGAATTCAAAAAGATCAAAGTGCTGGGCTCCGGTGCGTTCG
GCACGGTGTATAAGGGACTCTGGATCCCAGAAGGTGAGAAAGTTAAAATTCCCGTCGCTATCAAGGAATT
AAGAGAAGCAACATCTCCGAAAGCCAACAAGGAAATCCTCGATGAAGCCTACGTGATGGCCAGCGTGGAC
AACCCCCACGTCCACGTGTGCCGCCTGCTGGGCATCTGCCTCACCTCCACCGTGCAACTCATCACGCAGC
TCATGCCCTTCGGCTGCCTCCTGGACTATGTCCGGGAACACAAAGACAATATTGGCTCCCAGTACCTGCT
CAACTGGTGTGTGCAGATCGCAAAGGGCATGAACTACTTGGAGGACCGTCGCTTGGTGCACCGCGACCTG
GCAGCCAGGAACGTACTGGTGAAAACACCGCAGCATGTCAAGATCACAGATTTTGGGCTGGCCAAACTGC
TGGGTGCGGAAGAGAAAGAATACCATGCAGAAGGAGGCAAAGTGCCTATCAAGTGGATGGCATTGGAATC
AATTTTACACAGAATCTATACCCACCAGAGTGATGTCTGGAGCTACGGGGTGACCGTTTGGGAGTTGATG
ACCTTTGGATCCAAGCCATATGACGGAATCCCTGCCAGCGAGATCTCCTCCATCCTGGAGAAAGGAGAAC
GCCTCCCTCAGCCACCCATATGTACCATCGATGTCTACATGATCATGGTCAAGTGCTGGATGATAGACGC
AGATAGTCGCCCAAAGTTCCGTGAGTTGATCATCGAATTCTCCAAAATGGCCCGAGACCCCCAGCGCTAC
CTTGTCATTCAGGGGGATGAAAGAATGCATTTGCCAAGTCCTACAGACTCCAACTTCTACCGTGCCCTGA
TGGATGAAGAAGACATGGACGACGTGGTGGATGCCGACGAGTACCTCATCCCACAGCAGGGCTTCTTCAG
CAGCCCCTCCACGTCACGGACTCCCCTCCTGAGCTCTCTGAGTGCAACCAGCAACAATTCCACCGTGGCT
TGCATTGATAGAAATGGGCTGCAAAGCTGTCCCATCAAGGAAGACAGCTTCTTGCAGCGATACAGCTCAG
ACCCCACAGGCGCCTTGACTGAGGACAGCATAGACGACACCTTCCTCCCAGTGCCTGAATACATAAACCA
GTCCGTTCCCAAAAGGCCCGCTGGCTCTGTGCAGAATCCTGTCTATCACAATCAGCCTCTGAACCCCGCG
CCCAGCAGAGACCCACACTACCAGGACCCCCACAGCACTGCAGTGGGCAACCCCGAGTATCTCAACACTG
TCCAGCCCACCTGTGTCAACAGCACATTCGACAGCCCTGCCCACTGGGCCCAGAAAGGCAGCCACCAAAT
TAGCCTGGACAACCCTGACTACCAGCAGGACTTCTTTCCCAAGGAAGCCAAGCCAAATGGCATCTTTAAG
GGCTCCACAGCTGAAAATGCAGAATACCTAAGGGTCGCGCCACAAAGCAGTGAATTTATTGGAGCATGA
